Addgene plasmid #129007: pMM0646
Purpose: Integration vector for optogenetic machinery (pSTRONG-VP16-CIB1/pMEDIUM-ZCRY2PHR) and pZF-mRUBY2 with loxable KIURA3 marker
Depositing lab: Megan McClean. Depositing organization: University of Wisconsin, Madison. Publication: A yeast optogenetic toolkit (yOTK) for gene expression control in Saccharomyces cerevisiae. An-Adirekkun JM, Stewart CJ, Geller SH, Patel MT, Melendez J, Oakes BL, Noyes MB, McClean MN. Biotechnol Bioeng. 2019 Dec 2. doi: 10.1002/bit.27234. PubMed 31788779.
Backbone
  Vector backbone: NA
  Vector type: Yeast Expression
Growth in bacteria
  Bacterial resistance: Kanamycin, 50 μg/mL
  Growth temperature: 37°C
  Growth strain: DH5alpha
  Copy number: High Copy
Gene/Insert
  Gene/Insert name: KanR-ColE1 URA 5'-pTEF1-SV40NLS-VP16-CIB1-tENO1-pRPL18B-SV40NLS-ZCRY2PHR-tSSA1-pZF(BS)-mRUBY2-tADH1-loxP-KIURA3-loxP-URA3 3'
  Species: S. cerevisiae (budding yeast)
  Cloning method: Restriction Enzyme; 5′ cloning site unknown (unknown if destroyed); 3′ cloning site unknown (unknown if destroyed)
Terms and licenses: Academic/Nonprofit Terms; Industry Terms: Not Available to Industry
How to cite: pMM0646 was a gift from Megan McClean (Addgene plasmid # 129007 ; http://n2t.net/addgene:129007 ; RRID:Addgene_129007)
