[The description below was written by a language model from this plasmid's Addgene catalogue record and pLannotate feature annotations shown in this document.]
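Description:
pMM0646 is a Saccharomyces cerevisiae integration vector from a yeast optogenetic toolkit. It carries a complete blue-light-responsive gene expression system plus a fluorescent reporter on one plasmid of about 11.3 kb. It is propagated in E. coli at high copy through a ColE1-type origin with kanamycin selection. No yeast replication origin is annotated, consistent with chromosomal integration. The payload is bracketed by URA3 5' and 3' homology arms, which the annotation software picks up as fragments of neighbouring yeast genes such as GEA2 and TIM9. Yeast transformants are selected with a URA3 marker, named in the record as the Kluyveromyces lactis version. This marker sits between two loxP sites in the same orientation, so Cre recombinase can excise it and the marker can be reused.

The optogenetic machinery is a split transcription factor. The strong TEF1 promoter drives an SV40 NLS–VP16 activation domain–CIB1 fusion, terminated by tENO1. The medium-strength RPL18B promoter drives an SV40 NLS–zinc-finger DNA-binding domain–CRY2PHR fusion, terminated by tSSA1. The RPL18B promoter and these two terminators are listed in the insert name but not in the feature tables. Blue light induces binding of the Arabidopsis CRY2 photolyase homology region to CIB1, which recruits VP16 to the DNA-bound zinc-finger component. The target is pZF(BS), a promoter with zinc-finger binding sites that appears from the annotated GAL1/GAL10 fragments to be built on a GAL1-derived scaffold. It controls mRuby2 followed by the ADH1 terminator, giving a red fluorescent readout of light-induced transcription. The depositor and sequencing-derived records differ by one nucleotide and in their start position, but they show the same features. The construct is suited to building and characterising light-controllable yeast strains.
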