Features (pLannotate 1.2.2; 19 found; start..end, strand, type, name):
   1930..2101    +  CDS            ZFHD1 (DNA binding domain) (fragment): composite human DNA-binding domain composed of domains from the transcription factors Zif268 and Oct-1 (Pomerantz et al., 1995)
   2194..3687    +  CDS            CRY2PHR: N-terminal photolyase homology region of Arabidopsis thaliana cryptochrome 2 binds to CIB1 upon exposure to blue light (Kennedy et al., 2010)
   4002..4213    +  promoter       GAL10 promoter (fragment): S. cerevisiae GAL10; inducible promoter, regulated by Gal4
   4257..4647    +  promoter       GAL1 promoter (fragment): S. cerevisiae GAL1; inducible promoter, regulated by Gal4
   4665..5375    +  CDS            mRuby2: mRuby2 is a basic (constitutively fluorescent) red fluorescent protein published in 2012, derived from Entacmaea quadricolor. It has moderate acid sensitivity.
   5391..5578    +  terminator     ADH1 terminator: S. cerevisiae ADH1; transcription terminator for the S. cerevisiae alcohol dehydrogenase 1 (ADH1) gene
   5684..5717    -  protein_bind   loxP: Cre-mediated recombination occurs in the 8-bp core sequence (GCATACAT). Cre recombinase
   5869..6654    -  CDS            URA3: PYRF_YEAST - Experimental evidence at protein level: Swiss-Prot protein existence level 1. From Saccharomyces cerevisiae (strain ATCC 204508 / S288c) (Baker's yeast).
   7170..7203    -  protein_bind   loxP: Cre-mediated recombination occurs in the 8-bp core sequence (GCATACAT). Cre recombinase
   7413..7673    +  CDS            TIM9: TIM9_YEAST - Experimental evidence at protein level: Swiss-Prot protein existence level 1. Mitochondrial intermembrane chaperone that participates in the import and insertion of multi-pass transmembrane proteins into the mitochondrial inner membrane. Also required for the transfer of beta- barrel precursors from the TOM complex to the sorting and assembly machinery (SAM complex) of the outer membrane. Acts as a chaperone-like protein that protects the hydrophobic precursors from aggregation and guide them through the mitochondrial intermembrane space. Compared to TIM10, it may have a strong st
   7787..8602    -  CDS            KanR: aminoglycoside phosphotransferase; aph(3')-Ia; confers resistance to kanamycin in bacteria or G418 (Geneticin®) in eukaryotes
   8827..9415    +  rep_origin     ori: high-copy-number ColE1/pMB1/pBR322/pUC origin of replication
   9522..9878    +  CDS            GEA2 (fragment): GEA2_YEAST - Experimental evidence at protein level: Swiss-Prot protein existence level 1. Activates the ARF proteins by exchanging bound GDP for free GTP. Plays a role in maintaining mitochondrial morphology (PubMed:25190516). From Saccharomyces cerevisiae (strain ATCC 204508 / S288c) (Baker's yeast).
  10075..10212   +  CDS            MRL1 (fragment): MRL1_YEAST - Experimental evidence at protein level: Swiss-Prot protein existence level 1. Sorting receptor involved in the transport of vacuolar enzymes from the Golgi complex to the vacuole. Involved in the delivery and maturation of PEP4 (vacuolar proteinase A) and PRB1 (vacuolar proteinase B). From Saccharomyces cerevisiae (strain ATCC 204508 / S288c) (Baker's yeast).
  10374..10781   +  promoter       TEF1 promoter: S. cerevisiae TEF1; promoter for EF-1α
  10831..10850   +  CDS            SV40 NLS (fragment): nuclear localization signal of SV40 (simian virus 40) large T antigen
  10873..11076   +  CDS            VP16 AD (fragment): transcriptional activation domain of herpes simplex virus protein VP16 (Triezenberg et al., 1988; Cousens et al., 1989); UL48
  11079..11097   +  promoter       T7 promoter: promoter for bacteriophage T7 RNA polymerase
  11122..866     +  CDS            BHLH63 (across the origin): BH063_ARATH - Also known as CIB1, EN84. Experimental evidence at protein level: Swiss-Prot protein existence level 1. Transcription factor that binds DNA to G box 5'-CACGTG-3' and, to a lower extent, to E-box 5'-CANNTG-3' in vitro. Binds to chromatin DNA of the FT gene and promotes its expression, and thus triggers flowering in response to blue light. From Arabidopsis thaliana (Mouse-ear cress).
>Addgene plasmid #129007 | pMM0646 | depositor full sequence | sequence record 247353 | pMM0646 sequence 11260 bps
TTACCGGCGGCGAGATGGACAGCTATCTTTCGACTGCCGGTTTGAATCTTCCGATGATGTACGGTGAAAC
GACGGTGGAAGGTGATTCAAGACTCTCAATTTCGCCGGAAACGACGCTTGGGACTGGAAATTTCAAGAAA
CGGAAGTTTGATACAGAGACTAAGGATTGTAATGAGAAGAAGAAGAAGATGACGATGAACAGAGATGACC
TAGTAGAAGAAGGAGAAGAAGAGAAGTCGAAAATAACAGAGCAAAACAATGGGAGCACAAAAAGCATCAA
GAAGATGAAACACAAAGCCAAGAAAGAAGAGAACAATTTCTCTAATGATTCATCTAAAGTGACGAAGGAA
TTGGAGAAAACGGATTATATTCATGTTCGTGCACGACGAGGCCAAGCCACTGATAGTCACAGCATAGCAG
AACGAGTTAGAAGAGAAAAGATCAGTGAGAGAATGAAGTTTCTACAAGATTTGGTTCCTGGATGCGACAA
GATCACAGGCAAAGCAGGGATGCTTGATGAAATCATTAACTATGTTCAGTCTCTTCAGAGACAAATCGAG
TTCTTATCGATGAAACTAGCAATTGTGAATCCAAGGCCGGATTTTGATATGGATGACATTTTTGCCAAAG
AGGTTGCCTCAACTCCAATGACTGTGGTGCCATCTCCTGAAATGGTTCTTTCCGGTTATTCTCATGAGAT
GGTTCACTCTGGTTATTCTAGTGAGATGGTTAACTCCGGTTACCTTCATGTCAATCCAATGCAGCAAGTG
AATACCAGTTCTGATCCATTGTCATGCTTCAACAATGGCGAAGCTCCTTCGATGTGGGACTCTCATGTGC
AGAATCTCTATGGCAATTTAGGAGTACCGGTCATCGAGCTCGAGCTGCAGATGAATCGTAGATACGGATC
CTAACTCGAGAGCTTTTGATTAAGCCTTCTAGTCCAAAAAACACGTTTTTTTGTCATTTATTTCATTTTC
TTAGAATAGTTTAGTTTATTCATTTTATAGTCACGAATGTTTTATGATTCTATATAGGGTTGCAAACAAG
CATTTTTCATTTTATGTTAAAACAATTTCAGGTTTACCTTTTATTCTGCTTGTGGTGACGCGTGTATCCG
CCCGCTCTTTTGGTCACCCATGTATGCTGCCAAACCAGATGTCAACACAGCTACAACGAAGAGGATGTCC
AATATTTTTTTTAAGGAATAAGGATACTTCAAGACTAGATTCCCCCCTGCATTCCCATCAGAACCGTAAA
CCTTGGCGCTTTCCTTGGGAAGTATTCAAGAAGTGCCTTGTCCGGTTTCTGTGGCTCACAAACCAGCGCG
CCCGATATGGCTTTCTTTTCACTTATGAATGTACCAGTACGGGACAATTAGAACGCTCCTGTAACAATCT
CTTTGCAAATGTGGGGTTACATTCTAACCATGTCACACTGCTGACGAAATTCAAAGTAAAAAAAAATGGG
ACCACGTCTTGAGAACGATAGATTTTCTTTATTTTACATTGAACAGTCGTTGTCTCAGCGCGCTTTATGT
TTTCATTCATACTTCATATTATAAAATAACAAAAGAAGAATTTCATATTCACGCCCAAGAAATCAGGCTG
CTTTCCAAATGCAATTGACACTTCATTAGCCATCACACAAAACTCTTTCTTGCTGGAGCTTCTTTTAAAA
AAGACCTCAGTACACCAAACACGTTACCCGACCTCGTTATTTTACGACAACTATGATAAAATTCTGAAGA
AAAAATAAAAAAATTTTCATACTTCTTGCTTTTATTTAAACCATTGAATGATTTCTTTTGAACAAAACTA
CCTGTTTCACCAAAGGAAATAGAAAGAAAAAATCAATTAGAAGAAAACAAAAAACAAAAGATCTATGGCC
CCCAAGAAGAAGAGGAAGGTTGGTATTCACGGGGGTACCCGCCCATATGCTTGCCCTGTCGAGTCCTGCG
ATCGCCGCTTTTCTCGCTCGGATGAGCTTACCCGCCATATCCGCATCCATACCGGTCAGAAGCCCTTCCA
GTGTCGAATCTGCATGCGTAACTTCAGTCGTAGTGACCACCTTACCACCCACATCCGCACCCACACAGGC
GAGAAGCCTTTTGCCTGTGACATTTGTGGGAGGAAGTTTGCCAGGAGTGATGAACGCAAGAGGCATACCA
AAATCCATACAGGTGCTAGCTTCATGAAGATGGACAAAAAGACTATAGTTTGGTTTAGAAGAGATCTAAG
GATTGAGGATAATCCTGCATTAGCAGCAGCTGCTCACGAAGGATCTGTTTTTCCTGTCTTCATTTGGTGT
CCTGAAGAAGAAGGACAGTTTTATCCTGGAAGAGCTTCAAGATGGTGGATGAAACAATCACTTGCTCACT
TATCTCAATCCTTGAAGGCTCTTGGATCTGACCTCACTTTAATCAAAACCCACAACACGATTTCAGCGAT
CTTGGATTGTATCCGCGTTACCGGTGCTACAAAAGTCGTCTTTAACCACCTCTATGATCCTGTTTCGTTA
GTTCGGGACCATACCGTAAAGGAGAAGCTGGTGGAACGTGGGATCTCTGTGCAAAGCTACAATGGAGATC
TATTGTATGAACCGTGGGAGATATACTGCGAAAAGGGCAAACCTTTTACGAGTTTCAATTCTTACTGGAA
GAAATGCTTAGATATGTCGATTGAATCCGTTATGCTTCCTCCTCCTTGGCGGTTGATGCCAATAACTGCA
GCGGCTGAAGCGATTTGGGCGTGTTCGATTGAAGAACTAGGGCTGGAGAATGAGGCCGAGAAACCGAGCA
ATGCGTTGTTAACTAGAGCTTGGAGTCCAGGATGGAGCAATGCTGATAAGTTACTAAATGAGTTCATCGA
GAAGCAGTTGATAGATTATGCAAAGAACAGCAAGAAAGTTGTTGGGAATTCTACTTCACTACTTTCTCCG
TATCTCCATTTCGGGGAAATAAGCGTCAGACACGTTTTCCAGTGTGCCCGGATGAAACAAATTATATGGG
CAAGAGATAAGAACAGTGAAGGAGAAGAAAGTGCAGATCTTTTTCTTAGGGGAATCGGTTTAAGAGAGTA
TTCTCGGTATATATGTTTCAACTTCCCGTTTACTCACGAGCAATCGTTGTTGAGTCATCTTCGGTTTTTC
CCTTGGGATGCTGATGTTGATAAGTTCAAGGCCTGGAGACAAGGCAGGACCGGTTATCCGTTGGTGGATG
CCGGAATGAGAGAGCTTTGGGCTACCGGATGGATGCATAACAGAATAAGAGTGATTGTTTCAAGCTTTGC
TGTGAAGTTTCTTCTCCTTCCATGGAAATGGGGAATGAAGTATTTCTGGGATACACTTTTGGATGCTGAT
TTGGAATGTGACATCCTTGGCTGGCAGTATATCTCTGGGAGTATCCCCGATGGCCACGAGCTTGATCGCT
TGGACAATCCCGCGTTACAAGGCGCCAAATATGACCCAGAAGGTGAGTACATAAGGCAATGGCTTCCCGA
GCTTGCGAGATTGCCAACTGAATGGATCCATCATCCATGGGACGCTCCTTTAACCGTACTCAAAGCTTCT
GGTGTGGAACTCGGAACAAACTATGCGAAACCCATTGTAGACATCGACACAGCTCGTGAGCTACTAGCTA
AAGCTATTTCAAGAACCCGTGAAGCACAGATCATGATCGGAGCAGCAGCCCGGGGATCCTAACTCGAGGC
CAATTGGTGCGGCAATTGATAATAACGAAAATGTCTTTTAATGATCTGGGTATAATGAGGAATTTTCCGA
ACGTTTTTACTTTATATATATATATACATGTAACATATATTCTATACGCTATAGAGAAAGGAAATTTTTC
AATTAAAAAAAAAATAGAGAAAGAGTTTCACTTCTTGATTATCGCTAACACTAATGGTTGAAGTACTGCT
ACTTTAATTTTATGCTGGATGCACACACTGGCTTAAGATGACAACGCGAGGCAAGCTAAACAGATCTTTA
TATTGAATTTTCAAAAATTCTTACTTTTTTTTTGGATGGACGCAAAGAAGTTTAATAATCATATTACATG
GCATTACCACCATATACATATCCATATACATATCCATATCTAATCTTACTTATATGTTGTGGAAATGTAA
AGAGCCCCATTATCTTAGCCTAAAAAAACCTTCTCTTTGGAACTTTCAGTAATACGCTTAACTGCTCATT
GCTATATTGAAGTGCGCGCGCGCGTGGGCGAGCGTGGGCGAGCGTGGGCGTCTAGACCGTGCGTCCTCGT
CTTCACCGGTCGCGTTCCTGAAACGCAGATGTGCCTCGCGCCGCACTGCTCCGAACAATAAAGATTCTAC
AATACTAGCTTTTATGGTTATGAAGAGGAAAAATTGGCAGTAACCTGGCCCCACAAACCTTCAAATTAAC
GAATCAAATTAACAACCATAGGATGATAATGCGATTAGTTTTTTAGCCTTATTTCTGGGGTAATTAATCA
GCGAAGCGATGATTTTTGATCTATTAACAGATATATAAATGGAAAAGCTGCATAACCACTTTAACTAATA
CTTTCAACATTTTCAGTTTGTATTACTTCTTATTCAAATGTCATAAAAGTATCAACAAAAAATTGTTAAT
ATACCTCTATACTTTAACGTCAAGGAGAAAAAACTATAGGTACTATGGTGTCCAAAGGAGAGGAGTTAAT
CAAGGAAAACATGAGAATGAAAGTTGTCATGGAGGGCTCCGTTAATGGTCACCAATTCAAGTGTACAGGG
GAAGGTGAAGGTAATCCTTACATGGGTACACAAACTATGAGAATTAAAGTAATTGAAGGCGGACCACTAC
CATTTGCATTTGACATTCTGGCAACGTCATTCATGTACGGATCACGAACTTTCATCAAGTACCCTAAAGG
TATACCAGACTTTTTCAAGCAATCTTTTCCAGAGGGTTTTACATGGGAAAGGGTTACAAGATACGAAGAT
GGGGGTGTCGTCACAGTTATGCAAGATACTTCATTAGAAGATGGCTGCCTTGTCTATCATGTGCAAGTAA
GAGGGGTGAATTTTCCTTCTAACGGACCTGTGATGCAGAAAAAGACCAAAGGTTGGGAACCAAATACTGA
AATGATGTACCCAGCTGATGGAGGTTTGAGAGGCTACACACACATGGCGCTTAAAGTTGATGGTGGAGGT
CATTTGTCTTGTAGTTTTGTTACCACTTATCGTTCTAAAAAGACTGTTGGCAATATCAAAATGCCAGGAA
TACATGCTGTAGACCACAGACTAGAAAGACTCGAAGAGAGCGATAACGAAATGTTCGTTGTACAGAGAGA
GCATGCCGTAGCCAAATTTGCTGGCTTAGGCGGTGGTATGGATGAATTGTATAAGGGATCCTAACTCGAG
GCGAATTTCTTATGATTTATGATTTTTATTATTAAATAAGTTATAAAAAAAATAAGTGTATACAAATTTT
AAAGTGACTCTTAGGTTTTAAAACGAAAATTCTTATTCTTGAGTAACTCTTTCCTGTAGGTCAGGTTGCT
TTCTCAGGTATAGCATGAGGTCGCTCTTATTGACCACACCTCTACCGGCATGCCGAGCAAATGCCTGCAA
ATCGCTCCCCATTTCGCTGAGCAGTTACAGAGATGTTACGAACCACTAGTGCACTGCAGTACAGCAGGTC
GACAACCCTTAATATAACTTCGTATAATGTATGCTATACGAAGTTATTAGGTCTAGAGATCCCAATACAA
CAGATCACGTGATCTTTTGTAAGATGAAGTTGAAGTGAGTGTTGCACCGTGCCAATGCAGGTGGCTATTA
GATTAAATATGTGATTTGTTCTATTAAGTTTCCTGTATAATTAATGGGGAGCGCTGATTCTCTTTTGGTA
CGCTTCCCATCCAGCATTTCTGTATCTTTCACCTTCAACCTTAGGATCTCTACCCTTGGCGAAAAGTCCT
CTGCCAACAATGATGATATCTGATCCACCACTTACAACTTCGTCGACGGTTCTGTACTGCTGACCCAATG
CATCGCCTTTGTCGTCTAAACCTACACCTGGGGTCATGATTAGCCAATCAAACCCTTCTTCTCTTCCTCC
CATATCGTTCTGAGCAATGAACCCAATAACGAAATCTTTATCACTCTTTGCAATATCAACGGTACCCTTA
GTATATTCACCGTGTGCTAGAGAACCCTTGGAAGACAATTCAGCAAGCATCAATAATCCCCTTGGTTCTT
TGGTGACCTCTTGCGCACCTTGTTTCAAGCCAGCAACAATACCAGCACCAGTAACCCCGTGGGCGTTGGT
GATATCAGACCATTCTGCGATACGGTAAACGCCCGATGTATATTGTAATTTGACTGTGTTACCGATATCG
GCGAATTTTCTGTCCTCAAATATCAAGAACTTGTATTTCTCTGCCAATGCTTTCAATGGAACGACAGTAC
CCTCATAACTGAAATCATCCAAGATATCAACGTGTGTTTTCAAAAGGCAAATGTATGGACCCAACGTTTC
AACAAGTTTCAATAGCTCATCAGTCGAACGAACGTCAAGAGAAGCACACAAATTGGTCTTCTTTTCATCC
ATTAAACGTAAAAGTTTCGATGCAACCGGACTTGCATGAGTCTCAGCTCTACTGGTATATGATTTTGTGG
ACATGGTGCAACTAATTGACGGGAGTGTATTGACGCTGGCGTACTGGCTTTCACAAAATGGCCCAATCAC
AACCACATCTTAGATAGTTGAAATGACTTTAGATAACATCAATTGAGATGAGCTTAATCATGTCAAAGCT
AAAAGTGTCACCATGAACGACAATTCTTAAGCAAATCACGTGATATAGATCCACGAATAACCACCATTTG
ATGCTCGAGGCAAGTAATGTGTGTAAAAAAATGCGTTACCACCATCCAATGCAGACCGATCTTCTACCCA
GAATCACATATATTTATGTACCGAGTACCTTTTTTCTATCTTCCAATTGCTTCTCCCATATGATTGTCTC
CGTAAGCTCGAAATTTCTAAGTTGGATTTTAATCTTCACGCAGGATGACAGTTCGATGAGCTTCTGAGGA
GTGTTTAGAACATAATCAGTTTATCCATGGTCTATCTCTTCTTGTCGCTTTTTCTCCTCGATAGAACCTA
AATAAAACGAGCTCTCGAGAACCCTTAATATAACTTCGTATAATGTATGCTATACGAAGTTATTAGGTGA
TATCAGATCCACTGAGTAGAGCACTTGAATCCACTGCCCCGGGAATCTCGGTCGTAATGATTTCTATAAT
GACGAAAAAAAAAAAATTGGAAAGAAAAAGCTTCATGGCCTTTATAAAAAGGAACTATCCAATACCTCGC
CAGAACCAAGTAACAGTATTTTACGGGGCACAAATCAAGAACAATAAGACAGGACTGTAAAGATGGACGC
ATTGAACTCCAAAGAACAACAAGAGTTCCAAAAAGTAGTGGAACAAAAGCAAATGAAGGATTTCATGCGT
TTGTACTCTAATCTGGTAGAAAGATGTTTCACAGACTGTGTCAATGACTTCACAACATCAAAGCTAACCA
ATAAGGAACAAACATGCATCATGAAGTGCTCAGAAAAGTTCTTGAAGCATAGCGAACGTGTAGGGCAGCG
TTTCCAAGAACAAAACGCTGCCTTGGGACAAGGCTTGGGCCGATAAGGTGTACTGGCGTATATATATCTA
ATTATGTATCTCTGGTGTAGCCCATTTTTAGCATGTAAATATAAAGACCGAGCGGCCGCGTGTTACAACC
AATTAACCAATTCTGATTAGAAAAACTCATCGAGCATCAAATGAAACTGCAATTTATTCATATCAGGATT
ATCAATACCATATTTTTGAAAAAGCCGTTTCTGTAATGAAGGAGAAAACTCACCGAGGCAGTTCCATAGG
ATGGCAAGATCCTGGTATCGGTCTGCGATTCCGACTCGTCCAACATCAATACAACCTATTAATTTCCCCT
CGTCAAAAATAAGGTTATCAAGTGAGAAATCACCATGAGTGACGACTGAATCCGGTGAGAATGGCAAAAG
CTTATGCATTTCTTTCCAGACTTGTTCAACAGGCCAGCCATTACGCTCGTCATCAAAATCACTCGCATCA
ACCAAACCGTTATTCATTCGTGATTGCGCCTGAGCGAGGCGAAATACGCGATCGCTGTTAAAAGGACAAT
TACAAACAGGAATCGAATGCAACCGGCGCAGGAACACTGCCAGCGCATCAACAATATTTTCACCTGAATC
AGGATATTCTTCTAATACCTGGAATGCTGTTTTCCCGGGGATCGCAGTGGTGAGTAACCATGCATCATCA
GGAGTACGGATAAAATGCTTGATGGTCGGAAGAGGCATAAATTCCGTCAGCCAGTTTAGTCTGACCATCT
CATCTGTAACATCATTGGCAACGCTACCTTTGCCATGTTTCAGAAACAACTCTGGCGCATCGGGCTTCCC
ATACAATCGATAGATTGTCGCACCTGATTGCCCGACATTATCGCGAGCCCATTTATACCCATATAAATCA
GCATCCATGTTGGAATTTAATCGCGGCCTGGAGCAAGACGTTTCCCGTTGAATATGGCTCATAACACCCC
TTGTATTACTGTTTATGTAAGCAGACAGTTTTATTGTTCATGATGATATATTTTTATCTTGTGCAATGTA
ACATCAGAGATTTTGAGACACAACGTGGCTTTGTTGAATAAATCGAACTTTTGCTGAGTTGAAGGATCAG
TCATGACCAAAATCCCTTAACGTGAGTTTTCGTTCCACTGAGCGTCAGACCCCGTAGAAAAGATCAAAGG
ATCTTCTTGAGATCCTTTTTTTCTGCGCGTAATCTGCTGCTTGCAAACAAAAAAACCACCGCTACCAGCG
GTGGTTTGTTTGCCGGATCAAGAGCTACCAACTCTTTTTCCGAAGGTAACTGGCTTCAGCAGAGCGCAGA
TACCAAATACTGTTCTTCTAGTGTAGCCGTAGTTAGGCCACCACTTCAAGAACTCTGTAGCACCGCCTAC
ATACCTCGCTCTGCTAATCCTGTTACCAGTGGCTGCTGCCAGTGGCGATAAGTCGTGTCTTACCGGGTTG
GACTCAAGACGATAGTTACCGGATAAGGCGCAGCGGTCGGGCTGAACGGGGGGTTCGTGCACACAGCCCA
GCTTGGAGCGAACGACCTACACCGAACTGAGATACCTACAGCGTGAGCTATGAGAAAGCGCCACGCTTCC
CGAAGGGAGAAAGGCGGACAGGTATCCGGTAAGCGGCAGGGTCGGAACAGGAGAGCGCACGAGGGAGCTT
CCAGGGGGAAACGCCTGGTATCTTTATAGTCCTGTCGGGTTTCGCCACCTCTGACTTGAGCGTCGATTTT
TGTGATGCTCGTCAGGGGGGCGGAGCCTATGGAAAAACGCCAGCAACGCGGCCTTTTTACGGTTCCTGGC
CTTTTGCTGGCCTTTTGCTCACATGTTCTTTCCTGCGTTATCCCCTGATTCTGTGGATAACCGTGCGGCC
GCCAATGCTAAATTCGAGTGAAACACAGGAAGATCAGAAAATCCTCATTTCATCCATATTAACAATAATT
TCAAATGTTTATTTGCATTATTTGAAACTAGGCAAGACAAGCAACGAAACGTTTTTGAAAATTTTGAGTA
TTTTCAATAAATTTGTAGAGGACTCAGATATTGAAAAAAAGCTACAGCAATTAATACTTGATAAGAAGAG
TATTGAGAAGGGCAACGGTTCATCATCTCATGGATCTGCACATGAACAAACACCAGAGTCAAACGACGTT
GAAATTGAGGCTACTGCGCCAATTGATGACAATACAGACGATGATAACAAACCGAAGTTATCTGATGTAG
AAAAGGATTAAAGATGCTAAGAGATAGTGATGATATTTCATAAATAATGTAATTCTATATATGTTAATTA
CCTTTTTTGCGAGGCATATTTATGGTGAAGGATAAGTTTTGACCATCAAAGAAGGTTAATGTGGCTGTGG
TTTCAGGGTCCATAAAGCCCACATGGATAACATTACCCCTGAATTCGCATCTAGACTGAACTGGCCGATA
ATTGCAGACGAACGCCTTGCCAACAGGGAGTTCTTCAGAGACATGGAGGCTCAAAACGAAATTATTGACA
GCCTAGACATCAATAGTCATACAACAGAAAGCGACCACCCAACTTTGGCTGATAATAGCGTATAAACAAT
GCATACTTTGTACGTTCAAAATACAATGCAGTAGATATATTTATGCATATTACATATAATACATATCACA
TAGGAAGCAACAGGCGCGTTGGACTTTTAATTTTCGAGGACCGCGAATCCTTACATCACACCCAATCCCC
CACAAGTGATCCCCCACACACCATAGCTTCAAAATGTTTCTACTCCTTTTTTACTCTTCCAGATTTTCTC
GGACTCCGCGCATCGCCGTACCACTTCAAAACACCCAAGCACAGCATACTAAATTTCCCCTCTTTCTTCC
TCTAGGGTGTCGTTAATTACCCGTACTAAAGGTTTGGAAAAGAAAAAAGACACCGCCTCGTTTCTTTTTC
TTCGTCGAAAAAGGCAATAAAAATTTTTATCACGTTTCTTTTTCTTGAAAATTTTTTTTTTTGATTTTTT
TCTCTTTCGATGACCTCCCATTGATATTTAAGTTAATAAACGGTCATCAATTTCTCAAGTTTCAGTTTCA
TTTTTCTTGTTCTATTACAACTTTTTTTACTTCTTGCTCATTAGAAAGAAAGCATAGCAATCTAATCTAA
GTTTTAATTACAAAAGATCTATGGATAAAGCGGAATTAATTCCCGAGCCTCCAAAAAAGAAGAGAAAGGT
CGAATTGGGTACCGCCGCCTCGGAGCTCCACTTAGACGGCGAGGACGTGGCGATGGCGCATGCCGACGCG
CTAGACGATTTCGATCTGGACATGTTGGGGGACGGGGATTCCCCGGGTCCGGGATTTACCCCCCACGACT
CCGCCCCCTACGGCGCTCTGGATATGGCCGACTTCGAGTTTGAGCAGATGTTTACCGATGCCCTTGGAAT
TGACGAGTACGGTGGGTTTAATACGACTCACTATAGGGCGAGCGCCGAAGCTAGCGCCACCATGAATGGA
GCTATAGGAGGTGACCTTTTGCTCAATTTTCCTGACATGTCGGTCCTAGAGCGCCAAAGGGCTCACCTCA
AGTACCTCAATCCCACCTTTGATTCTCCTCTCGCCGGCTTCTTTGCCGATTCTTCAATGA
