Features (pLannotate 1.2.2; 19 found; start..end, strand, type, name):
      1..408     +  promoter       TEF1 promoter: S. cerevisiae TEF1; promoter for EF-1α
    458..477     +  CDS            SV40 NLS (fragment): nuclear localization signal of SV40 (simian virus 40) large T antigen
    500..703     +  CDS            VP16 AD (fragment): transcriptional activation domain of herpes simplex virus protein VP16 (Triezenberg et al., 1988; Cousens et al., 1989); UL48
    706..724     +  promoter       T7 promoter: promoter for bacteriophage T7 RNA polymerase
    749..1753    +  CDS            BHLH63: BH063_ARATH - Also known as CIB1, EN84. Experimental evidence at protein level: Swiss-Prot protein existence level 1. Transcription factor that binds DNA to G box 5'-CACGTG-3' and, to a lower extent, to E-box 5'-CANNTG-3' in vitro. Binds to chromatin DNA of the FT gene and promotes its expression, and thus triggers flowering in response to blue light. From Arabidopsis thaliana (Mouse-ear cress).
   2817..2988    +  CDS            ZFHD1 (DNA binding domain) (fragment): composite human DNA-binding domain composed of domains from the transcription factors Zif268 and Oct-1 (Pomerantz et al., 1995)
   3081..4574    +  CDS            CRY2PHR: N-terminal photolyase homology region of Arabidopsis thaliana cryptochrome 2 binds to CIB1 upon exposure to blue light (Kennedy et al., 2010)
   4889..5100    +  promoter       GAL10 promoter (fragment): S. cerevisiae GAL10; inducible promoter, regulated by Gal4
   5144..5534    +  promoter       GAL1 promoter (fragment): S. cerevisiae GAL1; inducible promoter, regulated by Gal4
   5552..6262    +  CDS            mRuby2: mRuby2 is a basic (constitutively fluorescent) red fluorescent protein published in 2012, derived from Entacmaea quadricolor. It has moderate acid sensitivity.
   6278..6465    +  terminator     ADH1 terminator: S. cerevisiae ADH1; transcription terminator for the S. cerevisiae alcohol dehydrogenase 1 (ADH1) gene
   6571..6604    -  protein_bind   loxP: Cre-mediated recombination occurs in the 8-bp core sequence (GCATACAT). Cre recombinase
   6756..7541    -  CDS            URA3: PYRF_YEAST - Experimental evidence at protein level: Swiss-Prot protein existence level 1. From Saccharomyces cerevisiae (strain ATCC 204508 / S288c) (Baker's yeast).
   8056..8089    -  protein_bind   loxP: Cre-mediated recombination occurs in the 8-bp core sequence (GCATACAT). Cre recombinase
   8299..8559    +  CDS            TIM9: TIM9_YEAST - Experimental evidence at protein level: Swiss-Prot protein existence level 1. Mitochondrial intermembrane chaperone that participates in the import and insertion of multi-pass transmembrane proteins into the mitochondrial inner membrane. Also required for the transfer of beta- barrel precursors from the TOM complex to the sorting and assembly machinery (SAM complex) of the outer membrane. Acts as a chaperone-like protein that protects the hydrophobic precursors from aggregation and guide them through the mitochondrial intermembrane space. Compared to TIM10, it may have a strong st
   8673..9488    -  CDS            KanR: aminoglycoside phosphotransferase; aph(3')-Ia; confers resistance to kanamycin in bacteria or G418 (Geneticin®) in eukaryotes
   9713..10301   +  rep_origin     ori: high-copy-number ColE1/pMB1/pBR322/pUC origin of replication
  10408..10764   +  CDS            GEA2 (fragment): GEA2_YEAST - Experimental evidence at protein level: Swiss-Prot protein existence level 1. Activates the ARF proteins by exchanging bound GDP for free GTP. Plays a role in maintaining mitochondrial morphology (PubMed:25190516). From Saccharomyces cerevisiae (strain ATCC 204508 / S288c) (Baker's yeast).
  10961..11098   +  CDS            MRL1 (fragment): MRL1_YEAST - Experimental evidence at protein level: Swiss-Prot protein existence level 1. Sorting receptor involved in the transport of vacuolar enzymes from the Golgi complex to the vacuole. Involved in the delivery and maturation of PEP4 (vacuolar proteinase A) and PRB1 (vacuolar proteinase B). From Saccharomyces cerevisiae (strain ATCC 204508 / S288c) (Baker's yeast).
>Addgene plasmid #129007 | pMM0646 | addgene full sequence | sequence record 259441 | Addgene NGS Result
CCACACACCATAGCTTCAAAATGTTTCTACTCCTTTTTTACTCTTCCAGATTTTCTCGGACTCCGCGCAT
CGCCGTACCACTTCAAAACACCCAAGCACAGCATACTAAATTTCCCCTCTTTCTTCCTCTAGGGTGTCGT
TAATTACCCGTACTAAAGGTTTGGAAAAGAAAAAAGACACCGCCTCGTTTCTTTTTCTTCGTCGAAAAAG
GCAATAAAAATTTTTATCACGTTTCTTTTTCTTGAAAATTTTTTTTTTTGATTTTTTTCTCTTTCGATGA
CCTCCCATTGATATTTAAGTTAATAAACGGTCATCAATTTCTCAAGTTTCAGTTTCATTTTTCTTGTTCT
ATTACAACTTTTTTTACTTCTTGCTCATTAGAAAGAAAGCATAGCAATCTAATCTAAGTTTTAATTACAA
AAGATCTATGGATAAAGCGGAATTAATTCCCGAGCCTCCAAAAAAGAAGAGAAAGGTCGAATTGGGTACC
GCCGCCTCGGAGCTCCACTTAGACGGCGAGGACGTGGCGATGGCGCATGCCGACGCGCTAGACGATTTCG
ATCTGGACATGTTGGGGGACGGGGATTCCCCGGGTCCGGGATTTACCCCCCACGACTCCGCCCCCTACGG
CGCTCTGGATATGGCCGACTTCGAGTTTGAGCAGATGTTTACCGATGCCCTTGGAATTGACGAGTACGGT
GGGTTTAATACGACTCACTATAGGGCGAGCGCCGAAGCTAGCGCCACCATGAATGGAGCTATAGGAGGTG
ACCTTTTGCTCAATTTTCCTGACATGTCGGTCCTAGAGCGCCAAAGGGCTCACCTCAAGTACCTCAATCC
CACCTTTGATTCTCCTCTCGCCGGCTTCTTTGCCGATTCTTCAATGATTACCGGCGGCGAGATGGACAGC
TATCTTTCGACTGCCGGTTTGAATCTTCCGATGATGTACGGTGAAACGACGGTGGAAGGTGATTCAAGAC
TCTCAATTTCGCCGGAAACGACGCTTGGGACTGGAAATTTCAAGAAACGGAAGTTTGATACAGAGACTAA
GGATTGTAATGAGAAGAAGAAGAAGATGACGATGAACAGAGATGACCTAGTAGAAGAAGGAGAAGAAGAG
AAGTCGAAAATAACAGAGCAAAACAATGGGAGCACAAAAAGCATCAAGAAGATGAAACACAAAGCCAAGA
AAGAAGAGAACAATTTCTCTAATGATTCATCTAAAGTGACGAAGGAATTGGAGAAAACGGATTATATTCA
TGTTCGTGCACGACGAGGCCAAGCCACTGATAGTCACAGCATAGCAGAACGAGTTAGAAGAGAAAAGATC
AGTGAGAGAATGAAGTTTCTACAAGATTTGGTTCCTGGATGCGACAAGATCACAGGCAAAGCAGGGATGC
TTGATGAAATCATTAACTATGTTCAGTCTCTTCAGAGACAAATCGAGTTCTTATCGATGAAACTAGCAAT
TGTGAATCCAAGGCCGGATTTTGATATGGATGACATTTTTGCCAAAGAGGTTGCCTCAACTCCAATGACT
GTGGTGCCATCTCCTGAAATGGTTCTTTCCGGTTATTCTCATGAGATGGTTCACTCTGGTTATTCTAGTG
AGATGGTTAACTCCGGTTACCTTCATGTCAATCCAATGCAGCAAGTGAATACCAGTTCTGATCCATTGTC
ATGCTTCAACAATGGCGAAGCTCCTTCGATGTGGGACTCTCATGTGCAGAATCTCTATGGCAATTTAGGA
GTACCGGTCATCGAGCTCGAGCTGCAGATGAATCGTAGATACGGATCCTAACTCGAGAGCTTTTGATTAA
GCCTTCTAGTCCAAAAAACACGTTTTTTTGTCATTTATTTCATTTTCTTAGAATAGTTTAGTTTATTCAT
TTTATAGTCACGAATGTTTTATGATTCTATATAGGGTTGCAAACAAGCATTTTTCATTTTATGTTAAAAC
AATTTCAGGTTTACCTTTTATTCTGCTTGTGGTGACGCGTGTATCCGCCCGCTCTTTTGGTCACCCATGT
ATGCTGCCAAACCAGATGTCAACACAGCTACAACGAAGAGGATGTCCAATATTTTTTTTAAGGAATAAGG
ATACTTCAAGACTAGATTCCCCCCTGCATTCCCATCAGAACCGTAAACCTTGGCGCTTTCCTTGGGAAGT
ATTCAAGAAGTGCCTTGTCCGGTTTCTGTGGCTCACAAACCAGCGCGCCCGATATGGCTTTCTTTTCACT
TATGAATGTACCAGTACGGGACAATTAGAACGCTCCTGTAACAATCTCTTTGCAAATGTGGGGTTACATT
CTAACCATGTCACACTGCTGACGAAATTCAAAGTAAAAAAAAATGGGACCACGTCTTGAGAACGATAGAT
TTTCTTTATTTTACATTGAACAGTCGTTGTCTCAGCGCGCTTTATGTTTTCATTCATACTTCATATTATA
AAATAACAAAAGAAGAATTTCATATTCACGCCCAAGAAATCAGGCTGCTTTCCAAATGCAATTGACACTT
CATTAGCCATCACACAAAACTCTTTCTTGCTGGAGCTTCTTTTAAAAAAGACCTCAGTACACCAAACACG
TTACCCGACCTCGTTATTTTACGACAACTATGATAAAATTCTGAAGAAAAAATAAAAAAATTTTCATACT
TCTTGCTTTTATTTAAACCATTGAATGATTTCTTTTGAACAAAACTACCTGTTTCACCAAAGGAAATAGA
AAGAAAAAATCAATTAGAAGAAAACAAAAAACAAAAGATCTATGGCCCCCAAGAAGAAGAGGAAGGTTGG
TATTCACGGGGGTACCCGCCCATATGCTTGCCCTGTCGAGTCCTGCGATCGCCGCTTTTCTCGCTCGGAT
GAGCTTACCCGCCATATCCGCATCCATACCGGTCAGAAGCCCTTCCAGTGTCGAATCTGCATGCGTAACT
TCAGTCGTAGTGACCACCTTACCACCCACATCCGCACCCACACAGGCGAGAAGCCTTTTGCCTGTGACAT
TTGTGGGAGGAAGTTTGCCAGGAGTGATGAACGCAAGAGGCATACCAAAATCCATACAGGTGCTAGCTTC
ATGAAGATGGACAAAAAGACTATAGTTTGGTTTAGAAGAGATCTAAGGATTGAGGATAATCCTGCATTAG
CAGCAGCTGCTCACGAAGGATCTGTTTTTCCTGTCTTCATTTGGTGTCCTGAAGAAGAAGGACAGTTTTA
TCCTGGAAGAGCTTCAAGATGGTGGATGAAACAATCACTTGCTCACTTATCTCAATCCTTGAAGGCTCTT
GGATCTGACCTCACTTTAATCAAAACCCACAACACGATTTCAGCGATCTTGGATTGTATCCGCGTTACCG
GTGCTACAAAAGTCGTCTTTAACCACCTCTATGATCCTGTTTCGTTAGTTCGGGACCATACCGTAAAGGA
GAAGCTGGTGGAACGTGGGATCTCTGTGCAAAGCTACAATGGAGATCTATTGTATGAACCGTGGGAGATA
TACTGCGAAAAGGGCAAACCTTTTACGAGTTTCAATTCTTACTGGAAGAAATGCTTAGATATGTCGATTG
AATCCGTTATGCTTCCTCCTCCTTGGCGGTTGATGCCAATAACTGCAGCGGCTGAAGCGATTTGGGCGTG
TTCGATTGAAGAACTAGGGCTGGAGAATGAGGCCGAGAAACCGAGCAATGCGTTGTTAACTAGAGCTTGG
AGTCCAGGATGGAGCAATGCTGATAAGTTACTAAATGAGTTCATCGAGAAGCAGTTGATAGATTATGCAA
AGAACAGCAAGAAAGTTGTTGGGAATTCTACTTCACTACTTTCTCCGTATCTCCATTTCGGGGAAATAAG
CGTCAGACACGTTTTCCAGTGTGCCCGGATGAAACAAATTATATGGGCAAGAGATAAGAACAGTGAAGGA
GAAGAAAGTGCAGATCTTTTTCTTAGGGGAATCGGTTTAAGAGAGTATTCTCGGTATATATGTTTCAACT
TCCCGTTTACTCACGAGCAATCGTTGTTGAGTCATCTTCGGTTTTTCCCTTGGGATGCTGATGTTGATAA
GTTCAAGGCCTGGAGACAAGGCAGGACCGGTTATCCGTTGGTGGATGCCGGAATGAGAGAGCTTTGGGCT
ACCGGATGGATGCATAACAGAATAAGAGTGATTGTTTCAAGCTTTGCTGTGAAGTTTCTTCTCCTTCCAT
GGAAATGGGGAATGAAGTATTTCTGGGATACACTTTTGGATGCTGATTTGGAATGTGACATCCTTGGCTG
GCAGTATATCTCTGGGAGTATCCCCGATGGCCACGAGCTTGATCGCTTGGACAATCCCGCGTTACAAGGC
GCCAAATATGACCCAGAAGGTGAGTACATAAGGCAATGGCTTCCCGAGCTTGCGAGATTGCCAACTGAAT
GGATCCATCATCCATGGGACGCTCCTTTAACCGTACTCAAAGCTTCTGGTGTGGAACTCGGAACAAACTA
TGCGAAACCCATTGTAGACATCGACACAGCTCGTGAGCTACTAGCTAAAGCTATTTCAAGAACCCGTGAA
GCACAGATCATGATCGGAGCAGCAGCCCGGGGATCCTAACTCGAGGCCAATTGGTGCGGCAATTGATAAT
AACGAAAATGTCTTTTAATGATCTGGGTATAATGAGGAATTTTCCGAACGTTTTTACTTTATATATATAT
ATACATGTAACATATATTCTATACGCTATAGAGAAAGGAAATTTTTCAATTAAAAAAAAAATAGAGAAAG
AGTTTCACTTCTTGATTATCGCTAACACTAATGGTTGAAGTACTGCTACTTTAATTTTATGCTGGATGCA
CACACTGGCTTAAGATGACAACGCGAGGCAAGCTAAACAGATCTTTATATTGAATTTTCAAAAATTCTTA
CTTTTTTTTTGGATGGACGCAAAGAAGTTTAATAATCATATTACATGGCATTACCACCATATACATATCC
ATATACATATCCATATCTAATCTTACTTATATGTTGTGGAAATGTAAAGAGCCCCATTATCTTAGCCTAA
AAAAACCTTCTCTTTGGAACTTTCAGTAATACGCTTAACTGCTCATTGCTATATTGAAGTGCGCGCGCGC
GTGGGCGAGCGTGGGCGAGCGTGGGCGTCTAGACCGTGCGTCCTCGTCTTCACCGGTCGCGTTCCTGAAA
CGCAGATGTGCCTCGCGCCGCACTGCTCCGAACAATAAAGATTCTACAATACTAGCTTTTATGGTTATGA
AGAGGAAAAATTGGCAGTAACCTGGCCCCACAAACCTTCAAATTAACGAATCAAATTAACAACCATAGGA
TGATAATGCGATTAGTTTTTTAGCCTTATTTCTGGGGTAATTAATCAGCGAAGCGATGATTTTTGATCTA
TTAACAGATATATAAATGGAAAAGCTGCATAACCACTTTAACTAATACTTTCAACATTTTCAGTTTGTAT
TACTTCTTATTCAAATGTCATAAAAGTATCAACAAAAAATTGTTAATATACCTCTATACTTTAACGTCAA
GGAGAAAAAACTATAGGTACTATGGTGTCCAAAGGAGAGGAGTTAATCAAGGAAAACATGAGAATGAAAG
TTGTCATGGAGGGCTCCGTTAATGGTCACCAATTCAAGTGTACAGGGGAAGGTGAAGGTAATCCTTACAT
GGGTACACAAACTATGAGAATTAAAGTAATTGAAGGCGGACCACTACCATTTGCATTTGACATTCTGGCA
ACGTCATTCATGTACGGATCACGAACTTTCATCAAGTACCCTAAAGGTATACCAGACTTTTTCAAGCAAT
CTTTTCCAGAGGGTTTTACATGGGAAAGGGTTACAAGATACGAAGATGGGGGTGTCGTCACAGTTATGCA
AGATACTTCATTAGAAGATGGCTGCCTTGTCTATCATGTGCAAGTAAGAGGGGTGAATTTTCCTTCTAAC
GGACCTGTGATGCAGAAAAAGACCAAAGGTTGGGAACCAAATACTGAAATGATGTACCCAGCTGATGGAG
GTTTGAGAGGCTACACACACATGGCGCTTAAAGTTGATGGTGGAGGTCATTTGTCTTGTAGTTTTGTTAC
CACTTATCGTTCTAAAAAGACTGTTGGCAATATCAAAATGCCAGGAATACATGCTGTAGACCACAGACTA
GAAAGACTCGAAGAGAGCGATAACGAAATGTTCGTTGTACAGAGAGAGCATGCCGTAGCCAAATTTGCTG
GCTTAGGCGGTGGTATGGATGAATTGTATAAGGGATCCTAACTCGAGGCGAATTTCTTATGATTTATGAT
TTTTATTATTAAATAAGTTATAAAAAAAATAAGTGTATACAAATTTTAAAGTGACTCTTAGGTTTTAAAA
CGAAAATTCTTATTCTTGAGTAACTCTTTCCTGTAGGTCAGGTTGCTTTCTCAGGTATAGCATGAGGTCG
CTCTTATTGACCACACCTCTACCGGCATGCCGAGCAAATGCCTGCAAATCGCTCCCCATTTCGCTGAGCA
GTTACAGAGATGTTACGAACCACTAGTGCACTGCAGTACAGCAGGTCGACAACCCTTAATATAACTTCGT
ATAATGTATGCTATACGAAGTTATTAGGTCTAGAGATCCCAATACAACAGATCACGTGATCTTTTTGTAA
GATGAAGTTGAAGTAGTGTTGCACCGTGCCAATGCAGGTGGCTATTAGATTAAATATGTGATTTGTTCTA
TTAAGTTTCCTGTATAATTAATGGGGAGCGCTGATTCTCTTTTGGTACGCTTCCCATCCAGCATTTCTGT
ATCTTTCACCTTCAACCTTAGGATCTCTACCCTTGGCGAAAAGTCCTCTGCCAACAATGATGATATCTGA
TCCACCACTTACAACTTCGTCGACGGTTCTGTACTGCTGACCCAATGCATCGCCTTTGTCGTCTAAACCT
ACACCTGGGGTCATGATTAGCCAATCAAACCCTTCTTCTCTTCCTCCCATATCGTTCTGAGCAATGAACC
CAATAACGAAATCTTTATCACTCTTTGCAATATCAACGGTACCCTTAGTATATTCACCGTGTGCTAGAGA
ACCCTTGGAAGACAATTCAGCAAGCATCAATAATCCCCTTGGTTCTTTGGTGACCTCTTGCGCACCTTGT
TTCAAGCCAGCAACAATACCAGCACCAGTAACCCCGTGGGCGTTGGTGATATCAGACCATTCTGCGATAC
GGTAAACGCCCGATGTATATTGTAATTTGACTGTGTTACCGATATCGGCGAATTTTCTGTCCTCAAATAT
CAAGAACTTGTATTTCTCTGCCAATGCTTTCAATGGAACGACAGTACCCTCATAACTGAAATCATCCAAG
ATATCAACGTGTGTTTTCAAAAGGCAAATGTATGGACCCAACGTTTCAACAAGTTTCAATAGCTCATCAG
TCGAACGAACGTCAAGAGAAGCACACAAATTGGTCTTCTTTTCATCCATTAAACGTAAAAGTTTCGATGC
AACCGGACTTGCATGAGTCTCAGCTCTACTGGTATATGATTTTGTGGACATGGTGCAACTAATTGACGGG
AGTGTATTGACGCTGGCGTACTGGCTTTCACAAAATGGCCCAATCACAACCACATCTTAGATAGTTGAAA
TGACTTTAGATAACATCAATTGAGATGAGCTTAATCATGTCAAAGCTAAAAGTGTCACCATGAACGACAA
TTCTTAAGCAAATCACGTGATATAGATCCACGAATAACCACCATTTGATGCTCGAGGCAAGTAATGTGTG
TAAAAAAATGCGTTACCACCATCCAATGCAGACCGATCTTCTACCCAGAATCACATATATTTATGTACCG
AGTACCTTTTTTCTATCTTCCAATTGCTTCTCCCATATGATTGTCTCCGTAAGCTCGAAATTTCTAAGTT
GGATTTTAATCTTCACGCAGGATGACAGTTCGATGAGCTTCTGAGGAGTGTTTAGAACATAATCATTTAT
CCATGGTCTATCTCTTCTTGTCGCTTTTTCTCCTCGATAGAACCTAAATAAAACGAGCTCTCGAGAACCC
TTAATATAACTTCGTATAATGTATGCTATACGAAGTTATTAGGTGATATCAGATCCACTGAGTAGAGCAC
TTGAATCCACTGCCCCGGGAATCTCGGTCGTAATGATTTCTATAATGACGAAAAAAAAAAAATTGGAAAG
AAAAAGCTTCATGGCCTTTATAAAAAGGAACTATCCAATACCTCGCCAGAACCAAGTAACAGTATTTTAC
GGGGCACAAATCAAGAACAATAAGACAGGACTGTAAAGATGGACGCATTGAACTCCAAAGAACAACAAGA
GTTCCAAAAAGTAGTGGAACAAAAGCAAATGAAGGATTTCATGCGTTTGTACTCTAATCTGGTAGAAAGA
TGTTTCACAGACTGTGTCAATGACTTCACAACATCAAAGCTAACCAATAAGGAACAAACATGCATCATGA
AGTGCTCAGAAAAGTTCTTGAAGCATAGCGAACGTGTAGGGCAGCGTTTCCAAGAACAAAACGCTGCCTT
GGGACAAGGCTTGGGCCGATAAGGTGTACTGGCGTATATATATCTAATTATGTATCTCTGGTGTAGCCCA
TTTTTAGCATGTAAATATAAAGACCGAGCGGCCGCGTGTTACAACCAATTAACCAATTCTGATTAGAAAA
ACTCATCGAGCATCAAATGAAACTGCAATTTATTCATATCAGGATTATCAATACCATATTTTTGAAAAAG
CCGTTTCTGTAATGAAGGAGAAAACTCACCGAGGCAGTTCCATAGGATGGCAAGATCCTGGTATCGGTCT
GCGATTCCGACTCGTCCAACATCAATACAACCTATTAATTTCCCCTCGTCAAAAATAAGGTTATCAAGTG
AGAAATCACCATGAGTGACGACTGAATCCGGTGAGAATGGCAAAAGCTTATGCATTTCTTTCCAGACTTG
TTCAACAGGCCAGCCATTACGCTCGTCATCAAAATCACTCGCATCAACCAAACCGTTATTCATTCGTGAT
TGCGCCTGAGCGAGGCGAAATACGCGATCGCTGTTAAAAGGACAATTACAAACAGGAATCGAATGCAACC
GGCGCAGGAACACTGCCAGCGCATCAACAATATTTTCACCTGAATCAGGATATTCTTCTAATACCTGGAA
TGCTGTTTTCCCGGGGATCGCAGTGGTGAGTAACCATGCATCATCAGGAGTACGGATAAAATGCTTGATG
GTCGGAAGAGGCATAAATTCCGTCAGCCAGTTTAGTCTGACCATCTCATCTGTAACATCATTGGCAACGC
TACCTTTGCCATGTTTCAGAAACAACTCTGGCGCATCGGGCTTCCCATACAATCGATAGATTGTCGCACC
TGATTGCCCGACATTATCGCGAGCCCATTTATACCCATATAAATCAGCATCCATGTTGGAATTTAATCGC
GGCCTGGAGCAAGACGTTTCCCGTTGAATATGGCTCATAACACCCCTTGTATTACTGTTTATGTAAGCAG
ACAGTTTTATTGTTCATGATGATATATTTTTATCTTGTGCAATGTAACATCAGAGATTTTGAGACACAAC
GTGGCTTTGTTGAATAAATCGAACTTTTGCTGAGTTGAAGGATCAGTCATGACCAAAATCCCTTAACGTG
AGTTTTCGTTCCACTGAGCGTCAGACCCCGTAGAAAAGATCAAAGGATCTTCTTGAGATCCTTTTTTTCT
GCGCGTAATCTGCTGCTTGCAAACAAAAAAACCACCGCTACCAGCGGTGGTTTGTTTGCCGGATCAAGAG
CTACCAACTCTTTTTCCGAAGGTAACTGGCTTCAGCAGAGCGCAGATACCAAATACTGTTCTTCTAGTGT
AGCCGTAGTTAGGCCACCACTTCAAGAACTCTGTAGCACCGCCTACATACCTCGCTCTGCTAATCCTGTT
ACCAGTGGCTGCTGCCAGTGGCGATAAGTCGTGTCTTACCGGGTTGGACTCAAGACGATAGTTACCGGAT
AAGGCGCAGCGGTCGGGCTGAACGGGGGGTTCGTGCACACAGCCCAGCTTGGAGCGAACGACCTACACCG
AACTGAGATACCTACAGCGTGAGCTATGAGAAAGCGCCACGCTTCCCGAAGGGAGAAAGGCGGACAGGTA
TCCGGTAAGCGGCAGGGTCGGAACAGGAGAGCGCACGAGGGAGCTTCCAGGGGGAAACGCCTGGTATCTT
TATAGTCCTGTCGGGTTTCGCCACCTCTGACTTGAGCGTCGATTTTTGTGATGCTCGTCAGGGGGGCGGA
GCCTATGGAAAAACGCCAGCAACGCGGCCTTTTTACGGTTCCTGGCCTTTTGCTGGCCTTTTGCTCACAT
GTTCTTTCCTGCGTTATCCCCTGATTCTGTGGATAACCGTGCGGCCGCCAATGCTAAATTCGAGTGAAAC
ACAGGAAGATCAGAAAATCCTCATTTCATCCATATTAACAATAATTTCAAATGTTTATTTGCATTATTTG
AAACTAGGCAAGACAAGCAACGAAACGTTTTTGAAAATTTTGAGTATTTTCAATAAATTTGTAGAGGACT
CAGATATTGAAAAAAAGCTACAGCAATTAATACTTGATAAGAAGAGTATTGAGAAGGGCAACGGTTCATC
ATCTCATGGATCTGCACATGAACAAACACCAGAGTCAAACGACGTTGAAATTGAGGCTACTGCGCCAATT
GATGACAATACAGACGATGATAACAAACCGAAGTTATCTGATGTAGAAAAGGATTAAAGATGCTAAGAGA
TAGTGATGATATTTCATAAATAATGTAATTCTATATATGTTAATTACCTTTTTTGCGAGGCATATTTATG
GTGAAGGATAAGTTTTGACCATCAAAGAAGGTTAATGTGGCTGTGGTTTCAGGGTCCATAAAGCCCACAT
GGATAACATTACCCCTGAATTCGCATCTAGACTGAACTGGCCGATAATTGCAGACGAACGCCTTGCCAAC
AGGGAGTTCTTCAGAGACATGGAGGCTCAAAACGAAATTATTGACAGCCTAGACATCAATAGTCATACAA
CAGAAAGCGACCACCCAACTTTGGCTGATAATAGCGTATAAACAATGCATACTTTGTACGTTCAAAATAC
AATGCAGTAGATATATTTATGCATATTACATATAATACATATCACATAGGAAGCAACAGGCGCGTTGGAC
TTTTAATTTTCGAGGACCGCGAATCCTTACATCACACCCAATCCCCCACAAGTGATCCC
